>Addgene plasmid #110766 | Met1 diUb (1-152) | addgene full sequence | sequence record 212799 | Addgene NGS Result
CAAGGAGATGGCGCCCAACAGTCCCCCGGCCACGGGGCCTGCCACCATACCCACGCCGAAACAAGCGCTC
ATGAGCCCGAAGTGGCGAGCCCGATCTTCCCCATCGGTGATGTCGGCGATATAGGCGCCAGCAACCGCAC
CTGTGGCGCCGGTGATGCCGGCCACGATGCGTCCGGCGTAGAGGATCGAGATCTCGATCCCGCGAAATTA
ATACGACTCACTATAGGGGAATTGTGAGCGGATAACAATTCCCCTCTAGAAATAATTTTGTTTAACTTTA
AGAAGGAGATATACCATGGGCAGCAGCCATCATCATCATCATCACAGCAGCGGTCTGGAAGTTCTGTTTC
AGGGCCCGATGCAGATCTTCGTGAAGACCCTGACTGGTAAGACCATCACTCTCGAAGTGGAGCCGAGTGA
CACCATTGAGAATGTCAAGGCAAAGATCCAAGACAAGGAAGGCATCCCTCCTGACCAGCAGAGGTTGATC
TTTGCTGGGAAGCAGCTGGAAGATGGACGCACCCTGTCTGACTACAACATCCAGAAAGAGTCCACCCTGC
ACCTGGTCCTCCGTCTCAGAGGTGGGATGCAAATATTTGTCAAAACACTAACAGGAAAAACAATAACACT
AGAGGTCGAACCCTCTGATACAATAGAAAACGTGAAAGCCAAAATACAGGATAAAGAGGGAATACCCCCC
GATCAACAAAGGCTAATATTCGCCGGAAAACAACTAGAGGACGGGAGGACACTAAGTGATTATAATATAC
AAAAGGAAAGTACACTACATCTAGTGCTAAGGTTAAGAGGTGGGTGATAAAGCTTTCTAGACCATTTAAA
CACCACCACCACCACCACTGAGATCCGGCTGCTAACAAAGCCCGAAAGGAAGCTGAGTTGGCTGCTGCCA
CCGCTGAGCAATAACTAGCATAACCCCTTGGGGCCTCTAAACGGGTCTTGAGGGGTTTTTTGCTGAAAGG
AGGAACTATATCCGGATTGGCGAATGGG
[124 nt withheld, positions 1009-1132]
C
[91 nt withheld, positions 1134-1224]
A
[49 nt withheld, positions 1226-1274]
CCTTTGACGTTGGAGTCCACGTTCTTT
[37 nt withheld, positions 1302-1338]
ACCCTATCTCGGTCTATTCTTTTGATTTATAAGGGATTTTGCCGATTTCGGCCTATTGGTTAAAAAATGA
GCTGATTTAACAAAAATTTAACGCGAATTTTAACAAAATATTAACGCTTACAATTTAGGTGGCACTTTTC
GGGGAAATGTGCGCGGAACCCCTATTTGTTTATTTTTCTAAATACATTCAAATATGTATCCGCTCATGAA
TTAATTCTTAGAAAAACTCATCGAGCATCAAATGAAACTGCAATTTATTCATATCAGGATTATCAATACC
ATATTTTTGAAAAAGCCGTTTCTGTAATGAAGGAGAAAACTCACCGAGGCAGTTCCATAGGATGGCAAGA
TCCTGGTATCGGTCTGCGATTCCGACTCGTCCAACATCAATACAACCTATTAATTTCCCCTCGTCAAAAA
TAAGGTTATCAAGTGAGAAATCACCATGAGTGACGACTGAATCCGGTGAGAATGGCAAAAGTTTATGCAT
TTCTTTCCAGACTTGTTCAACAGGCCAGCCATTACGCTCGTCATCAAAATCACTCGCATCAACCAAACCG
TTATTCATTCGTGATTGCGCCTGAGCGAGACGAAATACGCGATCGCTGTTAAAAGGACAATTACAAACAG
GAATCGAATGCAACCGGCGCAGGAACACTGCCAGCGCATCAACAATATTTTCACCTGAATCAGGATATTC
TTCTAATACCTGGAATGCTGTTTTCCCGGGGATCGCAGTGGTGAGTAACCATGCATCATCAGGAGTACGG
ATAAAATGCTTGATGGTCGGAAGAGGCATAAATTCCGTCAGCCAGTTTAGTCTGACCATCTCATCTGTAA
CATCATTGGCAACGCTACCTTTGCCATGTTTCAGAAACAACTCTGGCGCATCGGGCTTCCCATACAATCG
ATAGATTGTCGCACCTGATTGCCCGACATTATCGCGAGCCCATTTATACCCATATAAATCAGCATCCATG
TTGGAATTTAATCGCGGCCTAGAGCAAGACGTTTCCCGTTGAATATGGCTCATAACACCCCTTGTATTAC
TGTTTATGTAAGCAGACAGTTTTATTGTTCATGACCAAAATCCCTTAACGTGAGTTTTCGTTCCACTGAG
CGTCAGACCCCGTAGAAAAGATCAAAGGATCTTCTTGAGATCCTTTTTTTCTGCGCGTAATCTGCTGCTT
GCAAACAAAAAAACCACCGCTACCAGCGGTGGTTTGTTTGCCGGATCAAGAGCTACCAACTCTTTTTCCG
AAGGTAACTGGCTTCAGCAGAGCGCAGATACCAAATACTGTCCTTCTAGTGTAGCCGTAGTTAGGCCACC
ACTTCAAGAACTCTGTAGCACCGCCTACATACCTCGCTCTGCTAATCCTGTTACCAGTGGCTGCTGCCAG
TGGCGATAAGTCGTGTCTTACCGGGTTGGACTCAAGACGATAGTTACCGGATAAGGCGCAGCGGTCGGGC
TGAACGGGGGGTTCGTGCACACAGCCCAGCTTGGAGCGAACGACCTACACCGAACTGAGATACCTACAGC
GTGAGCTATGAGAAAGCGCCACGCTTCCCGAAGGGAGAAAGGCGGACAGGTATCCGGTAAGCGGCAGGGT
CGGAACAGGAGAGCGCACGAGGGAGCTTCCAGGGGGAAACGCCTGGTATCTTTATAGTCCTGTCGGGTTT
CGCCACCTCTGACTTGAGCGTCGATTTTTGTGATGCTCGTCAGGGGGGCGGAGCCTATGGAAAAACGCCA
GCAACGCGGCCTTTTTACGGTTCCTGGCCTTTTGCTGGCCTTTTGCTCACATGTTCTTTCCTGCGTTATC
CCCTGATTCTGTGGATAACCGTATTACCGCCTTTGAGTGAGCTGATACCGCTCGCCGCAGCCGAACGACC
GAGCGCAGCGAGTCAGTGAGCGAGGAAGCGGAAGAGCGCCTGATGCGGTATTTTCTCCTTACGCATCTGT
GCGGTATTTCACACCGCAATGGTGCACTCTCAGTACAATCTGCTCTGATGCCGCATAGTTAAGCCAGTAT
ACACTCCGCTATCGCTACGTGACTGGGTCATGGCTGCGCCCCGACACCCGCCAACACCCGCTGACGCGCC
CTGACGGGCTTGTCTGCTCCCGGCATCCGCTTACAGACAAGCTGTGACCGTCTCCGGGAGCTGCATGTGT
CAGAGGTTTTCACCGTCATCACCGAAACGCGCGAGGCAGCTGCGGTAAAGCTCATCAGCGTGGTCGTGAA
GCGATTCACAGATGTCTGCCTGTTCATCCGCGTCCAGCTCGTTGAGTTTCTCCAGAAGCGTTAATGTCTG
GCTTCTGATAAAGCGGGCCATGTTAAGGGCGGTTTTTTCCTGTTTGGTCACTGATGCCTCCGTGTAAGGG
GGATTTCTGTTCATGGGGGTAATGATACCGATGAAACGAGAGAGGATGCTCACGATACGGGTTACTGATG
ATGAACATGCCCGGTTACTGGAACGTTGTGAGGGTAAACAACTGGCGGTATGGATGCGGCGGGACCAGAG
AAAAATCACTCAGGGTCAATGCCAGCGCTTCGTTAATACAGATGTAGGTGTTCCACAGGGTAGCCAGCAG
CATCCTGCGATGCAGATCCGGAACATAATGGTGCAGGGCGCTGACTTCCGCGTTTCCAGACTTTACGAAA
CACGGAAACCGAAGACCATTCATGTTGTTGCTCAGGTCGCAGACGTTTTGCAGCAGCAGTCGCTTCACGT
TCGCTCGCGTATCGGTGATTCATTCTGCTAACCAGTAAGGCAACCCCGCCAGCCTAGCCGGGTCCTCAAC
GACAGGAGCACGATCATGCGCACCCGTGGGGCCGCCATGCCGGCGATAATGGCCTGCTTCTCGCCGAAAC
GTTTGGTGGCGGGACCAGTGACGAAGGCTTGAGCGAGGGCGTGCAAGATTCCGAATACCGCAAGCGACAG
GCCGATCATCGTCGCGCTCCAGCGAAAGCGGTCCTCGCCGAAAATGACCCAGAGCGCTGCCGGCACCTGT
CCTACGAGTTGCATGATAAAGAAGACAGTCATAAGTGCGGCGACGATAGTCATGCCCCGCGCCCACCGGA
AGGAGCTGACTGGGTTGAAGGCTCTCAAGGGCATCGGTCGAGATCCCGGTGCCTAATGAGTGAGCTAACT
TACATTAATTGCGTTGCGCTCACTGCCCGCTTTCCAGTCGGGAAACCTGTCGTGCCAGCTGCATTAATGA
ATCGGCCAACGCGCGGGGAGAGGCGGTTTGCGTATTGGGCGCCAGGGTGGTTTTTCTTTTCACCAGTGAG
ACGGGCAACAGCTGATTGCCCTTCACCGCCTGGCCCTGAGAGAGTTGCAGCAAGCGGTCCACGCTGGTTT
GCCCCAGCAGGCGAAAATCCTGTTTGATGGTGGTTAACGGCGGGATATAACATGAGCTGTCTTCGGTATC
GTCGTATCCCACTACCGAGATATCCGCACCAACGCGCAGCCCGGACTCGGTAATGGCGCGCATTGCGCCC
AGCGCCATCTGATCGTTGGCAACCAGCATCGCAGTGGGAACGATGCCCTCATTCAGCATTTGCATGGTTT
GTTGAAAACCGGACATGGCACTCCAGTCGCCTTCCCGTTCCGCTATCGGCTGAATTTGATTGCGAGTGAG
ATATTTATGCCAGCCAGCCAGACGCAGACGCGCCGAGACAGAACTTAATGGGCCCGCTAACAGCGCGATT
TGCTGGTGACCCAATGCGACCAGATGCTCCACGCCCAGTCGCGTACCGTCTTCATGGGAGAAAATAATAC
TGTTGATGGGTGTCTGGTCAGAGACATCAAGAAATAACGCCGGAACATTAGTGCAGGCAGCTTCCACAGC
AATGGCATCCTGGTCATCCAGCGGATAGTTAATGATCAGCCCACTGACGCGTTGCGCGAGAAGATTGTGC
ACCGCCGCTTTACAGGCTTCGACGCCGCTTCGTTCTACCATCGACACCACCACGCTGGCACCCAGTTGAT
CGGCGCGAGATTTAATCGCCGCGACAATTTGCGACGGCGCGTGCAGGGCCAGACTGGAGGTGGCAACGCC
AATCAGCAACGACTGTTTGCCCGCCAGTTGTTGTGCCACGCGGTTGGGAATGTAATTCAGCTCCGCCATC
GCCGCTTCCACTTTTTCCCGCGTTTTCGCAGAAACGTGGCTGGCCTGGTTCACCACGCGGGAAACGGTCT
GATAAGAGACACCGGCATACTCTGCGACATCGTATAACGTTACTGGTTTCACATTCACCACCCTGAATTG
ACTCTCTTCCGGGCGCTATCATGCCATACCGCGAAAGGTTTTGCGCCATTCGATGGTGTCCGGGATCTCG
ACGCTCTCCCTTATGCGACTCCTGCATTAGGAAGCAGCCCAGTAGTAGGTTGAGGCCGTTGAGCACCGCC
GCCGCAAGGAATGGTGCATG
Features (pLannotate 1.2.2; 21 found; start..end, strand, type, name):
    209..227     +  promoter       T7 promoter: promoter for bacteriophage T7 RNA polymerase
    228..252     +  protein_bind   lac operator: The lac repressor binds to the lac operator to inhibit transcription in E. coli. This inhibition can be relieved by adding lactose or isopropyl-β-D-thiogalactopyranoside (IPTG). lac repressor encoded by lacI
    267..289     +  RBS            RBS: efficient ribosome binding site from bacteriophage T7 gene 10 (Olins and Rangwala, 1989)
    308..324     +  CDS            capTEV™ (fragment): composite tag for in vivo biotinylation, TEV protease cleavage, and 6xHis tagging
    359..585     +  CDS            ubiquitin (fragment): human ubiquitin C; Homo sapiens UBC
    587..814     +  CDS            UBIQ_CERCA: Experimental evidence at protein level: Swiss-Prot protein existence level 1. Ubiquitin exists either covalently attached to another protein, or free (unanchored). When covalently bound, it is conjugated to target proteins via an isopeptide bond either as a monomer (monoubiquitin), a polymer linked via different Lys residues of the ubiquitin (polyubiquitin chains) or a linear polymer linked via the initiator Met of the ubiquitin (linear polyubiquitin chains). Polyubiquitin chains, when attached to a target protein, have different functions depending on the Lys residue of the ubiquitin that is
    841..858     +  CDS            9xHis (fragment): 9xHis affinity tag
    868..917     +  CDS            SET1 (fragment): solubility-enhancement tag derived from T7 phage gene 10B
    925..972     +  terminator     T7 terminator: transcription terminator for bacteriophage T7 RNA polymerase
   1009..1437    +  rep_origin     f1 ori (sequence partly withheld): f1 bacteriophage origin of replication; arrow indicates direction of (+) strand synthesis
   1490..1547    +  promoter       AmpR promoter (fragment): bla
   1556..2371    -  CDS            KanR: aminoglycoside phosphotransferase; aph(3')-Ia; confers resistance to kanamycin in bacteria or G418 (Geneticin®) in eukaryotes
   2493..3081    +  rep_origin     ori: high-copy-number ColE1/pMB1/pBR322/pUC origin of replication
   3267..3406    -  misc_feature   bom: basis of mobility region from pBR322
   3508..3699    -  CDS            rop: Rop protein, which maintains plasmids at low copy number; rop
   3716..4096    +  CDS            YPB1_ECOLX: Protein predicted: Swiss-Prot protein existence level 4. From Escherichia coli.
   4168..4459    -  CDS            TcR (fragment): tetracycline efflux protein; tet; confers resistance to tetracycline
   4474..4495    -  protein_bind   CAP binding site: CAP binding activates transcription in the presence of cAMP. E. coli catabolite activator protein
   4508..5590    -  CDS            lacI: lac repressor; lacI; The lac repressor binds to the lac operator to inhibit transcription in E. coli. This inhibition can be relieved by adding lactose or isopropyl-β-D-thiogalactopyranoside (IPTG).
   5591..5668    -  promoter       lacI promoter: lacI
   5676..187     -  CDS            TcR (fragment) (across the origin): tetracycline efflux protein; tet; confers resistance to tetracycline
