[The description below was written by a language model from this plasmid's Addgene catalogue record and pLannotate feature annotations shown in this document.]
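Description:
Met1 diUb (1-152) is a bacterial expression plasmid built on the pET28a backbone for producing linear (Met1-linked) diubiquitin in E. coli. The 5,768 nt sequence carries the usual pET maintenance elements: a ColE1/pBR322-type origin together with the bom region and the rop gene, which keeps copy number low as the record states, an f1 phage origin, and a kanamycin resistance gene (aminoglycoside phosphotransferase) for selection. Short fragments annotated as tetracycline resistance sequence are pBR322-derived backbone remnants, not functional markers.

The expression cassette consists of a T7 promoter followed by a lac operator and the T7 gene 10 ribosome binding site, with a T7 terminator downstream. The plasmid-encoded lacI repressor holds transcription off until induction with IPTG, in a host that supplies T7 RNA polymerase. The insert is listed as human UBB, obtained by gene synthesis. The feature table shows two ubiquitin coding units placed directly head to tail, so a single 152-residue polypeptide is translated in which the C-terminus of the first ubiquitin is joined by a peptide bond to Met1 of the second, which reproduces the linear chain linkage genetically. According to the catalogue entry, the protein carries an N-terminal His6 tag followed by a 3C protease site, allowing affinity purification and tag removal. The short tag fragment annotated just upstream of the first ubiquitin is consistent with this His tag. The His-tag and T7 gene 10-derived fragments annotated after the insert appear to be residual vector sequence, and the record does not indicate that they are part of the product.

The stated purpose is bacterial expression of Met1 diubiquitin. The plasmid comes from a study of a viral leader protease that acts on ISG15, though the record does not say how the protein was used in that work.
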