Addgene plasmid #110766: Met1 diUb (1-152)
Purpose: Bacterial expression of Met1 diUb
Depositing lab: David Komander. Depositing organization: MRC Laboratory of Molecular Biology. Publication: Irreversible inactivation of ISG15 by a viral leader protease enables alternative infection detection strategies. Swatek KN, Aumayr M, Pruneda JN, Visser LJ, Berryman S, Kueck AF, Geurink PP, Ovaa H, van Kuppeveld FJM, Tuthill TJ, Skern T, Komander D. Proc Natl Acad Sci U S A. 2018 Mar 6;115(10):2371-2376. doi: 10.1073/pnas.1710617115. Epub 2018 Feb 20. PubMed 29463763.
Backbone
  Vector backbone: pET28a
  Backbone manufacturer: Merck
  Vector type: Bacterial Expression
Growth in bacteria
  Bacterial resistance: Kanamycin, 50 μg/mL
  Growth temperature: 37°C
  Growth strain: DH5alpha
  Copy number: Low Copy
Gene/Insert
  Gene/Insert name: UBB
  Species: H. sapiens (human)
  Entrez Gene: UBB (a.k.a. HEL-S-50)
  Promoter: T7
  Tag / fusion protein: N-His6-3C (N terminal on insert)
  Cloning method: Unknown
  Sequencing primers: 5′ TAATACGACTCACTATAGGG; 3′ GGGTTATGCTAGTTATTGC
Resource information
  A portion of this plasmid was derived from a plasmid made by: UBB gene obtained through gene synthesis
Terms and licenses: Academic/Nonprofit Terms; Industry Terms: Not Available to Industry
How to cite: Met1 diUb (1-152) was a gift from David Komander (Addgene plasmid # 110766 ; http://n2t.net/addgene:110766 ; RRID:Addgene_110766)
