>Addgene plasmid #110766 | Met1 diUb (1-152) | depositor partial sequence | sequence record 208268 | T7
TTGTTTAACTTTAAGAAGGAGATATACCATGGGCAGCAGCCATCATCATCATCATCACAGCAGCGGTCTG
GAAGTTCTGTTTCAGGGCCCGATGCAGATCTTCGTGAAGACCCTGACTGGTAAGACCATCACTCTCGAAG
TGGAGCCGAGTGACACCATTGAGAATGTCAAGGCAAAGATCCAAGACAAGGAAGGCATCCCTCCTGACCA
GCAGAGGTTGATCTTTGCTGGGAAGCAGCTGGAAGATGGACGCACCCTGTCTGACTACAACATCCAGAAA
GAGTCCACCCTGCACCTGGTCCTCCGTCTCAGAGGTGGGATGCAAATATTTGTCAAAACACTAACAGGAA
AAACAATAACACTAGAGGTCGAACCCTCTGATACAATAGAAAACGTGAAAGCCAAAATACAGGATAAAGA
GGGAATACCCCCCGATCAACAAAGGCTAATATTCGCCGGAAAACAACTAGAGGACGGGAGGACACTAAGT
GATTATAATATACAAAAGGAAAGTACACTACATCTAGTGCTAAGGTTAAGAGGTGGGTGATAAAGCTTTC
TAGACCATTTAAACACCACCACCACCACCACTGAGATCCGGCTGCTAACAAAGCCCGAAAGGAAGCTGAG
TTGGCTGCTGCCACCGCTGAGCAATAACTAGCATAACCCCTTGGGGCCTCTAAACGGGTCTTGAGGGGTT
TTTTGCTGAAAGGAGGAACTATATCCGGATTGGCGAATGGG
[124 nt withheld, positions 742-865]
C
[83 nt withheld, positions 867-949]
CTTGATTA
[49 nt withheld, positions 958-1006]
CCTTTGACGTTGGAGTCCACGTTCTTT
[37 nt withheld, positions 1034-1070]
ACCCTATCTCGGTCTATTCTTTTGATTTATAAGGGATTTTGCCGATTTCGGCCTATTGGTTAAAAAATGA
GCTGATTTAACAAAATTTAACGCGAATTTTAA
